Addgene plasmid #177433: mCherry-ActA-IRES-puromycin-pLVx-EF1a
Purpose: To express mCherry fused to ActA mitochondria targeting sequence. Lentiviral vector used to make cell lines expressing this mitochondria landmark.
Depositing lab: David Andrews. Depositing organization: Sunnybrook Research Institute.
Backbone
  Vector backbone: pLVX-EF1a-IRES-Puromycin
  Vector type: Mammalian Expression, Lentiviral
  Selectable markers: Puromycin
Growth in bacteria
  Bacterial resistance: Ampicillin, 100 μg/mL
  Growth temperature: 37°C
  Growth strain: NEB Stable
  Copy number: High Copy
Gene/Insert
  Gene/Insert name: ActA tail anchor (alt name: mCherry-ActA, Ch-ActA, ChActA)
  Species: Listeria monocytogenes
  Entrez Gene: actA (a.k.a. lmo0204)
  Promoter: EF1a
  Tag / fusion protein: mCherry (N terminal on insert)
  Cloning method: Restriction Enzyme
  Sequencing primers: 5′ aagcgcgatcacatggtcctg
Resource information
  A portion of this plasmid was derived from a plasmid made by: See gene entry for "actin assembly-inducing protein ActA" (NCBI Reference Sequence: WP_110138194.1). Here we have used only the C-terminal tail anchor sequence of this protein. mCherry sequence matches GenBank: AZP55984.1.
Terms and licenses: Academic/Nonprofit Terms; Industry Terms: Not Available to Industry
Depositor comments: Infection with this plasmid will express mCherry-fused to the N-terminus of ActA tail anchor sequence: "LILAMLAIGVFSLGAFIKIIQLRKNN", which targets the mitochondrial outer membrane and signal correlates with mitotracker Green signal in cells. There is a flexible, 7 aa linker "SGLRSRV", between mCherry and ActA.
How to cite: mCherry-ActA-IRES-puromycin-pLVx-EF1a was a gift from David Andrews (Addgene plasmid # 177433 ; http://n2t.net/addgene:177433 ; RRID:Addgene_177433)
