[The description below was written by a language model from this plasmid's Addgene catalogue record and pLannotate feature annotations shown in this document.]
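Description:
mCherry-ActA-IRES-puromycin-pLVx-EF1a is an HIV-1-based lentiviral expression plasmid of about 9.7 kb, built on the pLVX-EF1a-IRES-Puromycin backbone, for making mammalian cell lines that carry a red fluorescent mitochondrial landmark. In bacteria it is maintained through a high-copy ColE1/pUC-type origin and selected with ampicillin via the β-lactamase gene. The backbone also retains lac promoter/operator remnants and an SV40 polyadenylation signal outside the viral region. The transfer cassette is flanked by HIV-1 LTR sequences, both annotated as truncated LTRs with adjacent nef-derived fragments. It contains the Ψ packaging signal with a partial gag sequence, the Rev response element for Rev-dependent nuclear export of the genomic RNA, and the cPPT/CTS element. A WPRE lies downstream of the expression cassette to enhance transcript expression.

Expression is driven by the human EF-1α promoter with its intron A sequences. The first open reading frame encodes mCherry fused at its C-terminus, through a short flexible seven-residue linker, to only the C-terminal tail anchor of the Listeria monocytogenes ActA protein. The actin-nucleating portion of ActA is absent. This hydrophobic tail anchor inserts the fusion into the mitochondrial outer membrane, and the depositor notes that the signal correlates with a green MitoTracker stain in cells. An EMCV IRES follows on the same transcript and directs translation of puromycin N-acetyltransferase, so puromycin selection enriches for transduced cells that also express the reporter. The construct is typically used to generate stable lines in which mitochondria are marked for fluorescence imaging and colocalisation analysis.
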