Features (pLannotate 1.2.2; 27 found; start..end, strand, type, name):
    377..634     +  LTR            5' LTR (truncated): truncated 5' long terminal repeat (LTR) from HIV-1
    681..806     +  misc_feature   HIV-1 Ψ: packaging signal of human immunodeficiency virus type 1
    790..1128    +  CDS            HIV-1 gag (fragment): gag protein from human immunodeficiency virus 1; gag
   1303..1536    +  misc_feature   RRE: The Rev response element (RRE) of HIV-1 allows for Rev-dependent mRNA export from the nucleus to the cytoplasm.
   1913..2013    +  CDS            Rev (fragment): human immunodeficiency virus 1 (HIV-1) Rev protein; rev; enhances nuclear export of unspliced and incompletely spliced viral mRNAs
   2028..2143    +  misc_feature   cPPT/CTS: central polypurine tract and central termination sequence of HIV-1 (lacking the first T)
   2356..2567    +  promoter       EF-1α core promoter: core promoter for human elongation factor EF-1α
   2568..2681    +  intron         EF-1α intron A (fragment): intron upstream of the start codon of human EF-1α
   3307..3510    +  intron         EF-1α intron A: truncated intron upstream of the start codon of human EF-1α
   3553..4260    +  CDS            mCherry: mCherry is a basic (constitutively fluorescent) red fluorescent protein published in 2004, derived from Discosoma sp.. It is reported to be a very rapidly-maturing monomer with low acid sensitivity.
   4261..4279    +  misc_feature   MCS (fragment): multiple cloning site
   4282..4359    +  CDS            actA (fragment): ACTA_LISMO - Also known as prtB. Experimental evidence at protein level: Swiss-Prot protein existence level 1. Virulence factor required for host cell microfilament interaction. It induces actin assembly around the bacteria to allow it to move within the cytoplasm. It is involved in the actin polymerization process. It seems to act as a nucleator that induces the reorganization of the actin cytoskeleton. From Listeria monocytogenes serovar 1/2a (strain ATCC BAA-679 / EGD-e).
   4363..4399    +  misc_feature   MCS (fragment): multiple cloning site
   4513..4975    +  misc_feature   IRES: internal ribosome entry site (IRES) of the encephalomyocarditis virus (EMCV)
   5008..5605    +  CDS            PuroR (fragment): puromycin N-acetyltransferase; pac from Streptomyces alboniger; confers resistance to puromycin
   5621..6209    +  misc_feature   WPRE: woodchuck hepatitis virus posttranscriptional regulatory element
   6226..6744    +  CDS            nef (fragment): NEF_HV1BR - Experimental evidence at protein level: Swiss-Prot protein existence level 1. Extracellular Nef protein targets CD4(+) T-lymphocytes for apoptosis by interacting with CXCR4 surface receptors (PubMed:14990729). From Human immunodeficiency virus type 1 group M subtype B (isolate BRU/LAI) (HIV-1).
   6792..7049    +  LTR            5' LTR (truncated): truncated 5' long terminal repeat (LTR) from HIV-1
   7201..7217    -  protein_bind   lac operator: The lac repressor binds to the lac operator to inhibit transcription in E. coli. This inhibition can be relieved by adding lactose or isopropyl-β-D-thiogalactopyranoside (IPTG). lac repressor encoded by lacI
   7225..7255    -  promoter       lac promoter: promoter for the E. coli lac operon
   7270..7291    -  protein_bind   CAP binding site: CAP binding activates transcription in the presence of cAMP. E. coli catabolite activator protein
   7304..7396    -  CDS            lacI (fragment): lac repressor; lacI; The lac repressor binds to the lac operator to inhibit transcription in E. coli. This inhibition can be relieved by adding lactose or isopropyl-β-D-thiogalactopyranoside (IPTG).
   7579..8167    -  rep_origin     ori: high-copy-number ColE1/pMB1/pBR322/pUC origin of replication
   8338..9198    -  CDS            AmpR: β-lactamase; bla; confers resistance to ampicillin, carbenicillin, and related antibiotics
   9199..9303    -  promoter       AmpR promoter: bla
   9351..9485    +  polyA_signal   SV40 poly(A) signal: SV40 polyadenylation signal
   9652..329     +  CDS            nef (fragment) (across the origin): NEF_HV1BR - Experimental evidence at protein level: Swiss-Prot protein existence level 1. Extracellular Nef protein targets CD4(+) T-lymphocytes for apoptosis by interacting with CXCR4 surface receptors (PubMed:14990729). From Human immunodeficiency virus type 1 group M subtype B (isolate BRU/LAI) (HIV-1).
>Addgene plasmid #177433 | mCherry-ActA-IRES-puromycin-pLVx-EF1a | addgene full sequence | sequence record 348464 | Addgene NGS Result
TGGAAGGGCTAATTCACTCCCAAAGAAGACAAGATATCCTTGATCTGTGGATCTACCACACACAAGGCTA
CTTCCCTGATTAGCAGAACTACACACCAGGGCCAGGGGTCAGATATCCACTGACCTTTGGATGGTGCTAC
AAGCTAGTACCAGTTGAGCCAGATAAGGTAGAAGAGGCCAATAAAGGAGAGAACACCAGCTTGTTACACC
CTGTGAGCCTGCATGGGATGGATGACCCGGAGAGAGAAGTGTTAGAGTGGAGGTTTGACAGCCGCCTAGC
ATTTCATCACGTGGCCCGAGAGCTGCATCCGGAGTACTTCAAGAACTGCTGATATCGAGCTTGCTACAAG
GGACTTTCCGCTGGGGACTTTCCAGGGAGGCGTGGCCTGGGCGGGACTGGGGAGTGGCGAGCCCTCAGAT
CCTGCATATAAGCAGCTGCTTTTTGCCTGTACTGGGTCTCTCTGGTTAGACCAGATCTGAGCCTGGGAGC
TCTCTGGCTAACTAGGGAACCCACTGCTTAAGCCTCAATAAAGCTTGCCTTGAGTGCTTCAAGTAGTGTG
TGCCCGTCTGTTGTGTGACTCTGGTAACTAGAGATCCCTCAGACCCTTTTAGTCAGTGTGGAAAATCTCT
AGCAGTGGCGCCCGAACAGGGACTTGAAAGCGAAAGGGAAACCAGAGGAGCTCTCTCGACGCAGGACTCG
GCTTGCTGAAGCGCGCACGGCAAGAGGCGAGGGGCGGCGACTGGTGAGTACGCCAAAAATTTTGACTAGC
GGAGGCTAGAAGGAGAGAGATGGGTGCGAGAGCGTCAGTATTAAGCGGGGGAGAATTAGATCGCGATGGG
AAAAAATTCGGTTAAGGCCAGGGGGAAAGAAAAAATATAAATTAAAACATATAGTATGGGCAAGCAGGGA
GCTAGAACGATTCGCAGTTAATCCTGGCCTGTTAGAAACATCAGAAGGCTGTAGACAAATACTGGGACAG
CTACAACCATCCCTTCAGACAGGATCAGAAGAACTTAGATCATTATATAATACAGTAGCAACCCTCTATT
GTGTGCATCAAAGGATAGAGATAAAAGACACCAAGGAAGCTTTAGACAAGATAGAGGAAGAGCAAAACAA
AAGTAAGACCACCGCACAGCAAGCGGCCGGCCGCTGATCTTCAGACCTGGAGGAGGAGATATGAGGGACA
ATTGGAGAAGTGAATTATATAAATATAAAGTAGTAAAAATTGAACCATTAGGAGTAGCACCCACCAAGGC
AAAGAGAAGAGTGGTGCAGAGAGAAAAAAGAGCAGTGGGAATAGGAGCTTTGTTCCTTGGGTTCTTGGGA
GCAGCAGGAAGCACTATGGGCGCAGCGTCAATGACGCTGACGGTACAGGCCAGACAATTATTGTCTGGTA
TAGTGCAGCAGCAGAACAATTTGCTGAGGGCTATTGAGGCGCAACAGCATCTGTTGCAACTCACAGTCTG
GGGCATCAAGCAGCTCCAGGCAAGAATCCTGGCTGTGGAAAGATACCTAAAGGATCAACAGCTCCTGGGG
ATTTGGGGTTGCTCTGGAAAACTCATTTGCACCACTGCTGTGCCTTGGAATGCTAGTTGGAGTAATAAAT
CTCTGGAACAGATTTGGAATCACACGACCTGGATGGAGTGGGACAGAGAAATTAACAATTACACAAGCTT
AATACACTCCTTAATTGAAGAATCGCAAAACCAGCAAGAAAAGAATGAACAAGAATTATTGGAATTAGAT
AAATGGGCAAGTTTGTGGAATTGGTTTAACATAACAAATTGGCTGTGGTATATAAAATTATTCATAATGA
TAGTAGGAGGCTTGGTAGGTTTAAGAATAGTTTTTGCTGTACTTTCTATAGTGAATAGAGTTAGGCAGGG
ATATTCACCATTATCGTTTCAGACCCACCTCCCAACCCCGAGGGGACCCGACAGGCCCGAAGGAATAGAA
GAAGAAGGTGGAGAGAGAGACAGAGACAGATCCATTCGATTAGTGAACGGATCTCGACGGTATCGCCTTT
AAAAGAAAAGGGGGGATTGGGGGGTACAGTGCAGGGGAAAGAATAGTAGACATAATAGCAACAGACATAC
AAACTAAAGAATTACAAAAACAAATTACAAAAATTCAAAATTTTCGGGTTTATTACAGGGACAGCAGAGA
TCCAGTTTATCGATGAGTAATTCATACAAAAGGACTCGCCCCTGCCTTGGGGAATCCCAGGGACCGTCGT
TAAACTCCCACTAACGTAGAACCCAGAGATCGCTGCGTTCCCGCCCCCTCACCCGCCCGCTCTCGTCATC
ACTGAGGTGGAGAAGAGCATGCGTGAGGCTCCGGTGCCCGTCAGTGGGCAGAGCGCACATCGCCCACAGT
CCCCGAGAAGTTGGGGGGAGGGGTCGGCAATTGAACCGGTGCCTAGAGAAGGTGGCGCGGGGTAAACTGG
GAAAGTGATGTCGTGTACTGGCTCCGCCTTTTTCCCGAGGGTGGGGGAGAACCGTATATAAGTGCAGTAG
TCGCCGTGAACGTTCTTTTTCGCAACGGGTTTGCCGCCAGAACACAGGTAAGTGCCGTGTGTGGTTCCCG
CGGGCCTGGCCTCTTTACGGGTTATGGCCCTTGCGTGCCTTGAATTACTTCCACGCCCCTGGCTGCAGTA
CGTGATTCTTGATCCCGAGCTTCGGGTTGGAAGTGGGTGGGAGAGTTCGAGGCCTTGCGCTTAAGGAGCC
CCTTCGCCTCGTGCTTGAGTTGAGGCCTGGCTTGGGCGCTGGGGCCGCCGCGTGCGAATCTGGTGGCACC
TTCGCGCCTGTCTCGCTGCTTTCGATAAGTCTCTAGCCATTTAAAATTTTTGATGACCTGCTGCGACGCT
TTTTTTCTGGCAAGATAGTCTTGTAAATGCGGGCCAAGATCTGCACACTGGTATTTCGGTTTTTGGGGCC
GCGGGCGGCGACGGGGCCCGTGCGTCCCAGCGCACATGTTCGGCGAGGCGGGGCCTGCGAGCGCGGCCAC
CGAGAATCGGACGGGGGTAGTCTCAAGCTGGCCGGCCTGCTCTGGTGCCTGGCCTCGCGCCGCCGTGTAT
CGCCCCGCCCTGGGCGGCAAGGCTGGCCCGGTCGGCACCAGTTGCGTGAGCGGAAAGATGGCCGCTTCCC
GGCCCTGCTGCAGGGAGCTCAAAATGGAGGACGCGGCGCTCGGGAGAGCGGGCGGGTGAGTCACCCACAC
AAAGGAAAAGGGCCTTTCCGTCCTCAGCCGTCGCTTCATGTGACTCCACGGAGTACCGGGCGCCGTCCAG
GCACCTCGATTAGTTCTCGAGCTTTTGGAGTACGTCGTCTTTAGGTTGGGGGGAGGGGTTTTATGCGATG
GAGTTTCCCCACACTGAGTGGGTGGAGACTGAAGTTAGGCCAGCTTGGCACTTGATGTAATTCTCCTTGG
AATTTGCCCTTTTTGAGTTTGGATCTTGGTTCATTCTCAAGCCTCAGACAGTGGTTCAAAGTTTTTTTCT
TCCATTTCAGGTGTCGTGAGGATCTATTTCCGGTGAATTCCTCGAGACTAGTATGGTGAGCAAGGGCGAG
GAGGATAACATGGCCATCATCAAGGAGTTCATGCGCTTCAAGGTGCACATGGAGGGCTCCGTGAACGGCC
ACGAGTTCGAGATCGAGGGCGAGGGCGAGGGCCGCCCCTACGAGGGCACCCAGACCGCCAAGCTGAAGGT
GACCAAGGGTGGCCCCCTGCCCTTCGCCTGGGACATCCTGTCCCCTCAGTTCATGTACGGCTCCAAGGCC
TACGTGAAGCACCCCGCCGACATCCCCGACTACTTGAAGCTGTCCTTCCCCGAGGGCTTCAAGTGGGAGC
GCGTGATGAACTTCGAGGACGGCGGCGTGGTGACCGTGACCCAGGACTCCTCCCTGCAGGACGGCGAGTT
CATCTACAAGGTGAAGCTGCGCGGCACCAACTTCCCCTCCGACGGCCCCGTAATGCAGAAGAAGACCATG
GGCTGGGAGGCCTCCTCCGAGCGGATGTACCCCGAGGACGGCGCCCTGAAGGGCGAGATCAAGCAGAGGC
TGAAGCTGAAGGACGGCGGCCACTACGACGCTGAGGTCAAGACCACCTACAAGGCCAAGAAGCCCGTGCA
GCTGCCCGGCGCCTACAACGTCAACATCAAGTTGGACATCACCTCCCACAACGAGGACTACACCATCGTG
GAACAGTACGAACGCGCCGAGGGCCGCCACTCCACCGGCGGCATGGACGAGCTGTACAAGTCCGGACTCA
GATCTCGAGTTCTGATTCTCGCCATGCTGGCAATTGGGGTGTTCTCCCTCGGCGCCTTCATTAAGATCAT
TCAGCTCCGGAAGAACAATTAAGAATTCTGCAGTCGACGGTACCGCGGGCCCGGGATCCCGCCCCTCTCC
CTCCCCCCCCCCTAACGTTACTGGCCGAAGCCGCTTGGAATAAGGCCGGTGTGCGTTTGTCTATATGTTA
TTTTCCACCATATTGCCGTCTTTTGGCAATGTGAGGGCCCGGAAACCTGGCCCTGTCTTCTTGACGAGCA
TTCCTAGGGGTCTTTCCCCTCTCGCCAAAGGAATGCAAGGTCTGTTGAATGTCGTGAAGGAAGCAGTTCC
TCTGGAAGCTTCTTGAAGACAAACAACGTCTGTAGCGACCCTTTGCAGGCAGCGGAACCCCCCACCTGGC
GACAGGTGCCTCTGCGGCCAAAAGCCACGTGTATAAGATACACCTGCAAAGGCGGCACAACCCCAGTGCC
ACGTTGTGAGTTGGATAGTTGTGGAAAGAGTCAAATGGCTCTCCTCAAGCGTATTCAACAAGGGGCTGAA
GGATGCCCAGAAGGTACCCCATTGTATGGGATCTGATCTGGGGCCTCGGTGCACATGCTTTACATGTGTT
TAGTCGAGGTTAAAAAAACGTCTAGGCCCCCCGAACCACGGGGACGTGGTTTTCCTTTGAAAAACACGAT
GATAAGCTTGCCACAACCCACAAGGAGACGACCTTCCATGACCGAGTACAAGCCCACGGTGCGCCTCGCC
ACCCGCGACGACGTCCCCCGGGCCGTACGCACCCTCGCCGCCGCGTTCGCCGACTACCCCGCCACGCGCC
ACACCGTCGACCCGGACCGCCACATCGAGCGGGTCACCGAGCTGCAAGAACTCTTCCTCACGCGCGTCGG
GCTCGACATCGGCAAGGTGTGGGTCGCGGACGACGGCGCCGCGGTGGCGGTCTGGACCACGCCGGAGAGC
GTCGAAGCGGGGGCGGTGTTCGCCGAGATCGGCCCGCGCATGGCCGAGTTGAGCGGTTCCCGGCTGGCCG
CGCAGCAACAGATGGAAGGCCTCCTGGCGCCGCACCGGCCCAAGGAGCCCGCGTGGTTCCTGGCCACCGT
CGGCGTCTCGCCCGACCACCAGGGCAAGGGTCTGGGCAGCGCCGTCGTGCTCCCCGGAGTGGAGGCGGCC
GAGCGCGCCGGGGTGCCCGCCTTCCTGGAGACCTCCGCGCCCCGCAACCTCCCCTTCTACGAGCGGCTCG
GCTTCACCGTCACCGCCGACGTCGAGGTGCCCGAAGGACCGCGCACCTGGTGCATGACCCGCAAGCCCGG
TGCCTAGACGCGTCTGGAACAATCAACCTCTGGATTACAAAATTTGTGAAAGATTGACTGGTATTCTTAA
CTATGTTGCTCCTTTTACGCTATGTGGATACGCTGCTTTAATGCCTTTGTATCATGCTATTGCTTCCCGT
ATGGCTTTCATTTTCTCCTCCTTGTATAAATCCTGGTTGCTGTCTCTTTATGAGGAGTTGTGGCCCGTTG
TCAGGCAACGTGGCGTGGTGTGCACTGTGTTTGCTGACGCAACCCCCACTGGTTGGGGCATTGCCACCAC
CTGTCAGCTCCTTTCCGGGACTTTCGCTTTCCCCCTCCCTATTGCCACGGCGGAACTCATCGCCGCCTGC
CTTGCCCGCTGCTGGACAGGGGCTCGGCTGTTGGGCACTGACAATTCCGTGGTGTTGTCGGGGAAGCTGA
CGTCCTTTCCATGGCTGCTCGCCTGTGTTGCCACCTGGATTCTGCGCGGGACGTCCTTCTGCTACGTCCC
TTCGGCCCTCAATCCAGCGGACCTTCCTTCCCGCGGCCTGCTGCCGGCTCTGCGGCCTCTTCCGCGTCTT
CGCCTTCGCCCTCAGACGAGTCGGATCTCCCTTTGGGCCGCCTCCCCGCCTGGAATTAATTCTGCAGTCG
AGACCTAGAAAAACATGGAGCAATCACAAGTAGCAATACAGCAGCTACCAATGCTGATTGTGCCTGGCTA
GAAGCACAAGAGGAGGAGGAGGTGGGTTTTCCAGTCACACCTCAGGTACCTTTAAGACCAATGACTTACA
AGGCAGCTGTAGATCTTAGCCACTTTTTAAAAGAAAAGAGGGGACTGGAAGGGCTAATTCACTCCCAACG
AAGACAAGATATCCTTGATCTGTGGATCTACCACACACAAGGCTACTTCCCTGATTAGCAGAACTACACA
CCAGGGCCAGGGGTCAGATATCCACTGACCTTTGGATGGTGCTACAAGCTAGTACCAGTTGAGCCAGATA
AGGTAGAAGAGGCCAATAAAGGAGAGAACACCAGCTTGTTACACCCTGTGAGCCTGCATGGGATGGATGA
CCCGGAGAGAGAAGTGTTAGAGTGGAGGTTTGACAGCCGCCTAGCATTTCATCACGTGGCCCGAGAGCTG
CATCCGGAGTACTTCAAGAACTGCTGATATCGAGCTTGCTACAAGGGACTTTCCGCTGGGGACTTTCCAG
GGAGGCGTGGCCTGGGCGGGACTGGGGAGTGGCGAGCCCTCAGATCCTGCATATAAGCAGCTGCTTTTTG
CCTGTACTGGGTCTCTCTGGTTAGACCAGATCTGAGCCTGGGAGCTCTCTGGCTAACTAGGGAACCCACT
GCTTAAGCCTCAATAAAGCTTGCCTTGAGTGCTTCAAGTAGTGTGTGCCCGTCTGTTGTGTGACTCTGGT
AACTAGAGATCCCTCAGACCCTTTTAGTCAGTGTGGAAAATCTCTAGCAGTAGTAGTTCATGTCATCTTA
TTATTCAGTATTTATAACTTGCAAAGAAATGAATATCAGAGAGTGAGAGGCCTTGACATTGCTAGCGTTT
ACCGTCGACCTCTAGCTAGAGCTTGGCGTAATCATGGTCATAGCTGTTTCCTGTGTGAAATTGTTATCCG
CTCACAATTCCACACAACATACGAGCCGGAAGCATAAAGTGTAAAGCCTGGGGTGCCTAATGAGTGAGCT
AACTCACATTAATTGCGTTGCGCTCACTGCCCGCTTTCCAGTCGGGAAACCTGTCGTGCCAGCTGCATTA
ATGAATCGGCCAACGCGCGGGGAGAGGCGGTTTGCGTATTGGGCGCTCTTCCGCTTCCTCGCTCACTGAC
TCGCTGCGCTCGGTCGTTCGGCTGCGGCGAGCGGTATCAGCTCACTCAAAGGCGGTAATACGGTTATCCA
CAGAATCAGGGGATAACGCAGGAAAGAACATGTGAGCAAAAGGCCAGCAAAAGGCCAGGAACCGTAAAAA
GGCCGCGTTGCTGGCGTTTTTCCATAGGCTCCGCCCCCCTGACGAGCATCACAAAAATCGACGCTCAAGT
CAGAGGTGGCGAAACCCGACAGGACTATAAAGATACCAGGCGTTTCCCCCTGGAAGCTCCCTCGTGCGCT
CTCCTGTTCCGACCCTGCCGCTTACCGGATACCTGTCCGCCTTTCTCCCTTCGGGAAGCGTGGCGCTTTC
TCATAGCTCACGCTGTAGGTATCTCAGTTCGGTGTAGGTCGTTCGCTCCAAGCTGGGCTGTGTGCACGAA
CCCCCCGTTCAGCCCGACCGCTGCGCCTTATCCGGTAACTATCGTCTTGAGTCCAACCCGGTAAGACACG
ACTTATCGCCACTGGCAGCAGCCACTGGTAACAGGATTAGCAGAGCGAGGTATGTAGGCGGTGCTACAGA
GTTCTTGAAGTGGTGGCCTAACTACGGCTACACTAGAAGAACAGTATTTGGTATCTGCGCTCTGCTGAAG
CCAGTTACCTTCGGAAAAAGAGTTGGTAGCTCTTGATCCGGCAAACAAACCACCGCTGGTAGCGGTGGTT
TTTTTGTTTGCAAGCAGCAGATTACGCGCAGAAAAAAAGGATCTCAAGAAGATCCTTTGATCTTTTCTAC
GGGGTCTGACGCTCAGTGGAACGAAAACTCACGTTAAGGGATTTTGGTCATGAGATTATCAAAAAGGATC
TTCACCTAGATCCTTTTAAATTAAAAATGAAGTTTTAAATCAATCTAAAGTATATATGAGTAAACTTGGT
CTGACAGTTACCAATGCTTAATCAGTGAGGCACCTATCTCAGCGATCTGTCTATTTCGTTCATCCATAGT
TGCCTGACTCCCCGTCGTGTAGATAACTACGATACGGGAGGGCTTACCATCTGGCCCCAGTGCTGCAATG
ATACCGCGAGACCCACGCTCACCGGCTCCAGATTTATCAGCAATAAACCAGCCAGCCGGAAGGGCCGAGC
GCAGAAGTGGTCCTGCAACTTTATCCGCCTCCATCCAGTCTATTAATTGTTGCCGGGAAGCTAGAGTAAG
TAGTTCGCCAGTTAATAGTTTGCGCAACGTTGTTGCCATTGCTACAGGCATCGTGGTGTCACGCTCGTCG
TTTGGTATGGCTTCATTCAGCTCCGGTTCCCAACGATCAAGGCGAGTTACATGATCCCCCATGTTGTGCA
AAAAAGCGGTTAGCTCCTTCGGTCCTCCGATCGTTGTCAGAAGTAAGTTGGCCGCAGTGTTATCACTCAT
GGTTATGGCAGCACTGCATAATTCTCTTACTGTCATGCCATCCGTAAGATGCTTTTCTGTGACTGGTGAG
TACTCAACCAAGTCATTCTGAGAATAGTGTATGCGGCGACCGAGTTGCTCTTGCCCGGCGTCAATACGGG
ATAATACCGCGCCACATAGCAGAACTTTAAAAGTGCTCATCATTGGAAAACGTTCTTCGGGGCGAAAACT
CTCAAGGATCTTACCGCTGTTGAGATCCAGTTCGATGTAACCCACTCGTGCACCCAACTGATCTTCAGCA
TCTTTTACTTTCACCAGCGTTTCTGGGTGAGCAAAAACAGGAAGGCAAAATGCCGCAAAAAAGGGAATAA
GGGCGACACGGAAATGTTGAATACTCATACTCTTCCTTTTTCAATATTATTGAAGCATTTATCAGGGTTA
TTGTCTCATGAGCGGATACATATTTGAATGTATTTAGAAAAATAAACAAATAGGGGTTCCGCGCACATTT
CCCCGAAAAGTGCCACCTGACGTCGACGGATCGGGAGATCAACTTGTTTATTGCAGCTTATAATGGTTAC
AAATAAAGCAATAGCATCACAAATTTCACAAATAAAGCATTTTTTTCACTGCATTCTAGTTGTGGTTTGT
CCAAACTCATCAATGTATCTTATCATGTCTGGATCAACTGGATAACTCAAGCTAACCAAAATCATCCCAA
ACTTCCCACCCCATACCCTATTACCACTGCCAATTACCTGTGGTTTCATTTACTCTAAACCTGTGATTCC
TCTGAATTATTTTCATTTTAAAGAAATTGTATTTGTTAAATATGTACTACAAACTTAGTAGT
